>Addgene plasmid #103983 | pEB1-sfGFP | addgene full sequence | sequence record 200322 | Addgene NGS Result
TTCGTCTTCACCACAGCTAACACCACGTCGTCCCTATCTGCTGCCCTAGGTCTATGAGTGGTTGCTGGAT
AACTTTACGGGCATGCATAAGGCTCGTATGATATATTCAGGGAGACCACAACGGTTTCCCTCTACAAATA
ATTTTGTTTAACTTTTCTAGATTTAAGAAGGAGATATACATATGAGTAAAGGAGAAGAACTTTTCACTGG
AGTTGTCCCAATTCTTGTTGAATTAGATGGTGATGTTAATGGGCACAAATTTTCTGTCCGTGGAGAGGGT
GAAGGTGATGCAACAAACGGAAAACTTACCCTTAAATTTATTTGCACTACTGGAAAACTACCTGTTCCAT
GGCCAACACTTGTCACTACTTTAACTTATGGTGTTCAATGCTTTTCAAGATACCCAGATCATATGAAACA
GCATGACTTTTTCAAGAGTGCCATGCCCGAAGGTTATGTACAGGAAAGAACTATATCTTTCAAAGATGAC
GGGACCTACAAGACACGTGCTGAAGTCAAGTTTGAAGGTGATACCCTTGTTAATAGAATCGAGTTAAAAG
GTATTGATTTTAAAGAAGATGGAAACATTCTTGGACACAAATTGGAATACAACTTTAACTCACACAATGT
ATACATCACGGCAGACAAACAAAAGAATGGAATCAAAGCTAACTTCAAAATTAGACACAACGTTGAAGAT
GGAAGCGTTCAACTAGCAGACCATTATCAACAAAATACTCCAATTGGCGATGGCCCTGTCCTTTTACCAG
ACAACCATTACCTGTCCACACAATCTGTCCTTTCGAAAGATCCCAACGAAAAGAGAGACCACATGGTCCT
TCTTGAGTTTGTAACAGCTGCTGGGATTACACATGGCATGGATGAACTATACAAATAAATGTCCAGACCT
GCAGGCATGCAAGCTCTAGAGGCATCAAATAAAACGAAAGGCTCAGTCGAAAGACTGGGCCTTTCGTTTT
ATCTGTTGTTTGTCGGTGAACGCTCTCCTGAGTAGGACAAATCCGCCGCCCTAGACCTAGGGTACGGGTT
TTGCTGCCCGCAAACGGGCTGTTCTGGTGTTGCTAGTTTGTTATCAGAATCGCAGATCCGGCTTCAGCCG
GTTTGCCGGCTGAAAGCGCTATTTCTTCCAGAATTGCCATGATTTTTTCCCCACGGGAGGCGTCACTGGC
TCCCGTGTTGTCGGCAGCTTTGATTCGATAAGCAGCATCGCCTGTTTCAGGCTGTCTATGTGTGACTGTT
GAGCTGTAACAAGTTGTCTCAGGTGTTCAATTTCATGTTCTAGTTGCTTTGTTTTACTGGTTTCACCTGT
TCTATTAGGTGTTACATGCTGTTCATCTGTTACATTGTCGATCTGTTCATGGTGAACAGCTTTGAATGCA
CCAAAAACTCGTAAAAGCTCTGATGTATCTATCTTTTTTACACCGTTTTCATCTGTGCATATGGACAGTT
TTCCCTTTGATATGTAACGGTGAACAGTTGTTCTACTTTTGTTTGTTAGTCTTGATGCTTCACTGATAGA
TACAAGAGCCATAAGAACCTCAGATCCTTCCGTATTTAGCCAGTATGTTCTCTAGTGTGGTTCGTTGTTT
TTGCGTGAGCCATGAGAACGAACCATTGAGATCATACTTACTTTGCATGTCACTCAAAAATTTTGCCTCA
AAACTGGTGAGCTGAATTTTTGCAGTTAAAGCATCGTGTAGTGTTTTTCTTAGTCCGTTATGTAGGTAGG
AATCTGATGTAATGGTTGTTGGTATTTTGTCACCATTCATTTTTATCTGGTTGTTCTCAAGTTCGGTTAC
GAGATCCATTTGTCTATCTAGTTCAACTTGGAAAATCAACGTATCAGTCGGGCGGCCTCGCTTATCAACC
ACCAATTTCATATTGCTGTAAGTGTTTAAATCTTTACTTATTGGTTTCAAAACCCATTGGTTAAGCCTTT
TAAACTCATGGTAGTTATTTTCAAGCATTAACATGAACTTAAATTCATCAAGGCTAATCTCTATATTTGC
CTTGTGAGTTTTCTTTTGTGTTAGTTCTTTTAATAACCACTCATAAATCCTCATAGAGTATTTGTTTTCA
AAAGACTTAACATGTTCCAGATTATATTTTATGAATTTTTTTAACTGGAAAAGATAAGGCAATATCTCTT
CACTAAAAACTAATTCTAATTTTTCGCTTGAGAACTTGGCATAGTTTGTCCACTGGAAAATCTCAAAGCC
TTTAACCAAAGGATTCCTGATTTCCACAGTTCTCGTCATCAGCTCTCTGGTTGCTTTAGCTAATACACCA
TAAGCATTTTCCCTACTGATGTTCATCATCTGAGCGTATTGGTTATAAGTGAACGATACCGTCCGTTCTT
TCCTTGTAGGGTTTTCAATCGTGGGGTTGAGTAGTGCCACACAGCATAAAATTAGCTTGGTTTCATGCTC
CGTTAAGTCATAGCGACTAATCGCTAGTTCATTTGCTTTGAAAACAACTAATTCAGACATACATCTCAAT
TGGTCTAGGTGATTTTAATCACTATACCAATTGAGATGGGCTAGTCAATGATAATTACTAGTCCTTTTCC
TTTGAGTTGTGGGTATCTGTAAATTCTGCTAGACCTTTGCTGGAAAACTTGTAAATTCTGCTAGACCCTC
TGTAAATTCCGCTAGACCTTTGTGTGTTTTTTTTGTTTATATTCAAGTGGTTATAATTTATAGAATAAAG
AAAGAATAAAAAAAGATAAAAAGAATAGATCCCAGCCCTGTGTATAACTCACTACTTTAGTCAGTTCCGC
AGTATTACAAAAGGATGTCGCAAACGCTGTTTGCTCCTCTACAAAACAGACCTTAAAACCCTAAAGGCTT
AAGTAGCACCCTCGCAAGCTCGGGCAAATCGCTGAATATTCCTTTTGTCTCCGACCATCAGGCACCTGAG
TCGCTGTCTTTTTCGTGACATTCAGTTCGCTGCGCTCACGGCTCTGGCAGTGAATGGGGGTAAATGGCAC
TACAGGCGCCTTTTATGGATTCATGCAAGGAAACTACCCATAATACAAGAAAAGCCCGTCACGGGCTTCT
CAGGGCGTTTTATGGCGGGTCTGCTATGTGGTGCTATCTGACTTTTTGCTGTTCAGCAGTTCCTGCCCTC
TGATTTTCCAGTCTGACCACTTCGGATTATCCCGTGACAGGTCATTCAGACTGGCTAATGCACCCAGTAA
GGCAGCGGTATCATCAACAGGCTTACCCGTCTTACTGTCCCTAGTGCTTGGATTCTCACCAATAAAAAAC
GCCCGGCGGCAACCGAGCGTTCTGAACAAATCCAGATGGAGTTCTGAGGTCATTACTGGATCTATCAACA
GGAGTCCAAGCGAGCTCTCGAACCCCAGAGTCCCGCTCAGAAGAACTCGTCAAGAAGGCGATAGAAGGCG
ATGCGCTGCGAATCGGGAGCGGCGATACCGTAAAGCACGAGGAAGCGGTCAGCCCATTCGCCGCCAAGCT
CTTCAGCAATATCACGGGTAGCCAACGCTATGTCCTGATAGCGGTCCGCCACACCCAGCCGGCCACAGTC
GATGAATCCAGAAAAGCGGCCATTTTCCACCATGATATTCGGCAAGCAGGCATCGCCATGGGTCACGACG
AGATCCTCGCCGTCGGGCATGCGCGCCTTGAGCCTGGCGAACAGTTCGGCTGGCGCGAGCCCCTGATGCT
CTTCGTCCAGATCATCCTGATCGACAAGACCGGCTTCCATCCGAGTACGTGCTCGCTCGATGCGATGTTT
CGCTTGGTGGTCGAATGGGCAGGTAGCCGGATCAAGCGTATGCAGCCGCCGCATTGCATCAGCCATGATG
GATACTTTCTCGGCAGGAGCAAGGTGAGATGACAGGAGATCCTGCCCCGGCACTTCGCCCAATAGCAGCC
AGTCCCTTCCCGCTTCAGTGACAACGTCGAGCACAGCTGCGCAAGGAACGCCCGTCGTGGCCAGCCACGA
TAGCCGCGCTGCCTCGTCCTGCAGTTCATTCAGGGCACCGGACAGGTCGGTCTTGACAAAAAGAACCGGG
CGCCCCTGCGCTGACAGCCGGAACACGGCGGCATCAGAGCAGCCGATTGTCTGTTGTGCCCAGTCATAGC
CGAATAGCCTCTCCACCCAAGCGGCCGGAGAACCTGCGTGCAATCCATCTTGTTCAATCATGCGAAACGA
TCCTCATCCTGTCTCTTGATCAGATCTTGATCCCCTGCGCCATCAGATCCTTGGCGGCAAGAAAGCCATC
CAGTTTACTTTGCAGGGCTTCCCAACCTTACCAGAGGGCGCCCCAGCTGGCAATTCCGACGTCTAAGAAA
CCATTATTATCATGACATTAACCTATAAAAATAGGCGTATCACGAGGCCCT
Features (pLannotate 1.2.2; 8 found; start..end, strand, type, name):
    182..895     +  CDS            Superfolder GFP: Superfolder GFP is a basic (constitutively fluorescent) green fluorescent protein published in 2005, derived from Aequorea victoria. It is reported to be a very rapidly-maturing weak dimer.
    906..925     +  misc_feature   MCS (fragment): pUC18/19 multiple cloning site
    936..1022    +  terminator     rrnB T1 terminator: Escherichia coli rrnB; transcription terminator T1 from the E. coli rrnB gene
   1560..2510    -  CDS            Rep101: RepA protein needed for replication with the pSC101 origin; rep101
   2558..2780    -  rep_origin     pSC101 ori: low-copy replication origin that requires the Rep101 protein
   3272..3366    -  terminator     lambda t0 terminator: transcription terminator from phage lambda
   3400..4191    -  CDS            neo: KKA2_KLEPN - Also known as kan, nptII. Experimental evidence at protein level: Swiss-Prot protein existence level 1. Resistance to kanamycin, neomycin, paromomycin, ribostamycin, butirosin and gentamicin B. From Klebsiella pneumoniae.
   4223..4342    -  CDS            tnpA (fragment): TN5P_ECOLX - Also known as tnp. Experimental evidence at protein level: Swiss-Prot protein existence level 1. Mediates transposition of transposon Tn5 by a 'cut and paste' mechanism. First, the monomeric transposase binds the 19 bp inverted DNA repeats flanking the transposon. Then, dimerization of the DNA- bound transposase creates a synaptic DNA complex. After nicking of the first DNA strand, excision of the transposon proceeds through a series of intermediates. The transposase then mediates the insertion of the transposon at a new site by strand transfer. The activity of the wild- type tran
