[The description below was written by a language model from this plasmid's Addgene catalogue record and pLannotate feature annotations shown in this document.]
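Description:
pEB1-sfGFP is a low-copy bacterial expression plasmid of 4,391 bp that constitutively produces superfolder GFP in Escherichia coli. Its pEB1 backbone is derived from pUA66, modified by inserting the constitutive proC promoter and replacing the original insert with the fluorescent protein of interest by Gibson cloning. Replication depends on the pSC101 origin together with the plasmid-encoded Rep101 (RepA) initiator protein, a pairing that keeps copy number low. Selection is by kanamycin, conferred by the neo/nptII aminoglycoside phosphotransferase gene, which is followed by a lambda t0 terminator. A short annotated fragment of Tn5 transposase next to the resistance gene is most likely a leftover from the Tn5-derived marker cassette rather than a functional element. The record lists MG1655 as the growth strain.

The payload is a 717 bp sfGFP coding sequence, followed by a remnant of the pUC18/19 multiple cloning site and the rrnB T1 transcription terminator, which insulates the cassette from downstream sequences. The proC promoter is named in the catalogue entry but is not called out in the feature table; it presumably lies in the unannotated region upstream of the reading frame. Relative to wild-type Aequorea victoria GFP, the protein carries S30R, Y39N, F64L, S65T, F99S, N105T, Y145F, M153T, V163A, I171V and A206V. The depositor notes that the wild-type GFP nucleotide sequence was retained except at the mutated codons. The plasmid belongs to a collection of matched constructs associated with a systematic study of fluorescent protein maturation times in living cells, where a shared backbone and promoter allow comparison between proteins.
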