Addgene plasmid #103983: pEB1-sfGFP
Purpose: Plasmid encoding sfGFP
Depositing lab: Philippe Cluzel. Depositing organization: Harvard University. Publication: Systematic characterization of maturation time of fluorescent proteins in living cells. Balleza E, Kim JM, Cluzel P. Nat Methods. 2018 Jan;15(1):47-51. doi: 10.1038/nmeth.4509. Epub 2017 Nov 20. PubMed 29320486.
Backbone
  Vector backbone: pEB1
  Backbone size w/o insert (bp): 3674
  Total vector size (bp): 4391
  Modifications to backbone: Derived from pUA66. Inserted constitutive promoter proC. Replaced original insert with FP of interest.
  Vector type: Bacterial Expression ; Low copy
Growth in bacteria
  Bacterial resistance: Kanamycin, 50 μg/mL
  Growth temperature: 37°C
  Growth strain: MG1655
  Copy number: Low Copy
Gene/Insert
  Gene/Insert name: sfGFP
  Species: Synthetic
  Insert size (bp): 717
  Mutation: Mutations relative to wild-type GFP (S30R, Y39N, F64L, S65T, F99S, N105T, Y145F, M153T, V163A, I171V, A206V)
  Promoter: proC
  Cloning method: Gibson Cloning
  Sequencing primers: 5′ GCGTATCACGAGGCCCTTTC; 3′ AAAGGGAAAACTGTCCATATGCAC
Terms and licenses: Academic/Nonprofit Terms; Industry Terms: Not Available to Industry
Depositor comments: This FP derives from wtGFP. In this plasmid, the FP is coded with the original wtGFP nucleotide coding sequence except where mutations specific to the FP occur (see map). Please see "Notes On Plasmids In This Collection" document for further details and references.
How to cite: pEB1-sfGFP was a gift from Philippe Cluzel (Addgene plasmid # 103983 ; http://n2t.net/addgene:103983 ; RRID:Addgene_103983)
